Addgene plasmid #210264: EGFP-NIP45 delta-SLD1
Purpose: Inducible expression of N-terminally EGFP-tagged NIP45 delta-SLD1. Use with Flp-In T-Rex system.
Depositing lab: Niels Mailand. Depositing organization: University of Copenhagen. Publication: The SUMO-NIP45 pathway processes toxic DNA catenanes to prevent mitotic failure. Hertz EPT, Vega IA, Kruse T, Wang Y, Hendriks IA, Bizard AH, Eugui-Anta A, Hay RT, Nielsen ML, Nilsson J, Hickson ID, Mailand N. Nat Struct Mol Biol. 2023 Jul 20. doi: 10.1038/s41594-023-01045-0. PubMed 37474739.
Backbone
  Vector backbone: pcDNA5/FRT/TO/EGFP-N
  Backbone manufacturer: Invitrogen
  Vector type: Mammalian Expression
  Selectable markers: Hygromycin ; Blasticidin
Growth in bacteria
  Bacterial resistance: Ampicillin, 100 μg/mL
  Growth temperature: 37°C
  Growth strain: DH5alpha
  Copy number: High Copy
Gene/Insert
  Gene/Insert name: NIP45 delta-SLD1 (delta aa 260-335)
  Species: Synthetic
  Mutation: delta-SLD1
  Entrez Gene: NFATC2IP (a.k.a. ESC2, NIP45, RAD60)
  Promoter: CMV/TetO2
  Tag / fusion protein: EGFP (N terminal on backbone)
  Cloning method: Restriction Enzyme; 5′ cloning site KpnI (not destroyed); 3′ cloning site NotI (not destroyed)
  Sequencing primers: 5′ CMV-F; 3′ BGH-R
Terms and licenses: Academic/Nonprofit Terms; Industry Terms: Not Available to Industry
How to cite: EGFP-NIP45 delta-SLD1 was a gift from Niels Mailand (Addgene plasmid # 210264 ; http://n2t.net/addgene:210264 ; RRID:Addgene_210264)
