[The description below was written by a language model from this plasmid's Addgene catalogue record and pLannotate feature annotations shown in this document.]
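Description:
EGFP-NIP45 delta-SLD1 is a mammalian expression plasmid built on the pcDNA5/FRT/TO backbone carrying an N-terminal EGFP module, designed for tetracycline-inducible expression from a single genomic site in Flp-In T-REx host cell lines. It is maintained in E. coli as a high-copy plasmid through a ColE1/pUC-type origin and ampicillin resistance (β-lactamase). The feature table also picks up short vector remnants such as f1 ori, lac promoter/operator and bom fragments, which play no role in the payload.

The expression cassette is driven by the CMV enhancer and promoter followed by two tet operator sites (CMV/TetO2; the software labels these operators as PLtetO-1 and TRE3G fragments). In cells expressing the Tet repressor, transcription is therefore held off until tetracycline or doxycycline is added. Downstream lies the EGFP coding sequence fused in frame to NIP45 (the product of human NFATC2IP), inserted between KpnI and NotI and terminated by the bGH polyadenylation signal. The insert lacks residues 260–335, removing the first SUMO-like domain (SLD1), and the annotation accordingly detects only a partial match to NFATC2IP.

An FRT site sits directly upstream of a hygromycin resistance gene with an SV40 poly(A) signal. No complete promoter is annotated for this gene. In the Flp-In design, Flp-mediated recombination into the host's genomic FRT site places it behind a resident promoter, so hygromycin resistance reports correct integration. The blasticidin marker listed in the catalogue is not annotated on the plasmid and presumably refers to selection that maintains the Tet repressor in the host line. The construct is suited to making isogenic stable lines for testing the contribution of SLD1 to NIP45 function, which the associated study places in a SUMO-dependent pathway for processing DNA catenanes.
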