Features (pLannotate 1.2.2; 22 found; start..end, strand, type, name):
    183..287     -  promoter       AmpR promoter: bla
    346..398     -  misc_feature   bom (fragment): basis of mobility region from pBR322
    553..932     +  enhancer       CMV enhancer: human cytomegalovirus immediate early enhancer
    933..1136    +  promoter       CMV promoter: human cytomegalovirus (CMV) immediate early promoter
   1138..1157    +  promoter       PLtetO-1 promoter (fragment): modified phage lambda PL promoter with tet operator sites (Lutz and Bujard, 1997)
   1159..1178    +  promoter       PLtetO-1 promoter (fragment): modified phage lambda PL promoter with tet operator sites (Lutz and Bujard, 1997)
   1186..1219    +  promoter       TRE3GV promoter (fragment): 3rd-generation Tet-responsive promoter that can be activated by binding of Tet-On® 3G, optimized for retroviral and lentiviral vectors
   1307..2023    +  CDS            EGFP: EGFP is a basic (constitutively fluorescent) green fluorescent protein published in 1996, derived from Aequorea victoria. It is reported to be a rapidly-maturing weak dimer with moderate acid sensitivity.
   2036..3064    +  CDS            NFATC2IP (fragment): NF2IP_HUMAN - Also known as NIP45. Experimental evidence at protein level: Swiss-Prot protein existence level 1. In T-helper 2 (Th2) cells, regulates the magnitude of NFAT- driven transcription of a specific subset of cytokine genes, including IL3, IL4, IL5 and IL13, but not IL2. Recruits PRMT1 to the IL4 promoter; this leads to enhancement of histone H4 'Arg-3'-methylation and facilitates subsequent histone acetylation at the IL4 locus, thus promotes robust cytokine expression (By similarity). Down-regulates formation of poly-SUMO chains by UBE2I/UBC9 (By similarity). From Homo sapiens (Human
   3118..3342    +  polyA_signal   bGH poly(A) signal: bovine growth hormone polyadenylation signal
   3346..3367    +  promoter       SV40 promoter (fragment): SV40 enhancer and early promoter
   3388..3621    +  rep_origin     f1 ori (fragment) (sequence partly withheld): f1 bacteriophage origin of replication; arrow indicates direction of (+) strand synthesis
   3626..3673    +  protein_bind   FRT: FLP-mediated recombination occurs in the 8-bp core sequence TCTAGAAA (Turan and Bode, 2011). FLP recombinase from the Saccharomyces cerevisiae 2μ plasmid
   3681..4703    +  CDS            HygR: aminoglycoside phosphotransferase from E. coli; aph(4)-Ia; confers resistance to hygromycin
   4713..4838    +  CDS            ble (fragment): BLE_KLEPN - Experimental evidence at protein level: Swiss-Prot protein existence level 1. Binding protein with a strong affinity to the bleomycin family of antibiotics. Binds to CL990; an antimitotic-antibiotic compound. From Klebsiella pneumoniae.
   4833..4954    +  polyA_signal   SV40 poly(A) signal: SV40 polyadenylation signal
   5027..5043    -  protein_bind   lac operator: The lac repressor binds to the lac operator to inhibit transcription in E. coli. This inhibition can be relieved by adding lactose or isopropyl-β-D-thiogalactopyranoside (IPTG). lac repressor encoded by lacI
   5051..5081    -  promoter       lac promoter: promoter for the E. coli lac operon
   5096..5117    -  protein_bind   CAP binding site: CAP binding activates transcription in the presence of cAMP. E. coli catabolite activator protein
   5130..5222    -  CDS            lacI (fragment): lac repressor; lacI; The lac repressor binds to the lac operator to inhibit transcription in E. coli. This inhibition can be relieved by adding lactose or isopropyl-β-D-thiogalactopyranoside (IPTG).
   5405..5993    -  rep_origin     ori: high-copy-number ColE1/pMB1/pBR322/pUC origin of replication
   6164..182     -  CDS            AmpR (across the origin): β-lactamase; bla; confers resistance to ampicillin, carbenicillin, and related antibiotics
>Addgene plasmid #210264 | EGFP-NIP45 delta-SLD1 | addgene full sequence | sequence record 416608 | Addgene NGS Result
TCGGGGCGAAAACTCTCAAGGATCTTACCGCTGTTGAGATCCAGTTCGATGTAACCCACTCGTGCACCCA
ACTGATCTTCAGCATCTTTTACTTTCACCAGCGTTTCTGGGTGAGCAAAAACAGGAAGGCAAAATGCCGC
AAAAAAGGGAATAAGGGCGACACGGAAATGTTGAATACTCATACTCTTCCTTTTTCAATATTATTGAAGC
ATTTATCAGGGTTATTGTCTCATGAGCGGATACATATTTGAATGTATTTAGAAAAATAAACAAATAGGGG
TTCCGCGCACATTTCCCCGAAAAGTGCCACCTGACGTCGACGGATCGGGAGATCTCCCGATCCCCTATGG
TGCACTCTCAGTACAATCTGCTCTGATGCCGCATAGTTAAGCCAGTATCTGCTCCCTGCTTGTGTGTTGG
AGGTCGCTGAGTAGTGCGCGAGCAAAATTTAAGCTACAACAAGGCAAGGCTTGACCGACAATTGCATGAA
GAATCTGCTTAGGGTTAGGCGTTTTGCGCTGCTTCGCGATGTACGGGCCAGATATACGCGTTGACATTGA
TTATTGACTAGTTATTAATAGTAATCAATTACGGGGTCATTAGTTCATAGCCCATATATGGAGTTCCGCG
TTACATAACTTACGGTAAATGGCCCGCCTGGCTGACCGCCCAACGACCCCCGCCCATTGACGTCAATAAT
GACGTATGTTCCCATAGTAACGCCAATAGGGACTTTCCATTGACGTCAATGGGTGGAGTATTTACGGTAA
ACTGCCCACTTGGCAGTACATCAAGTGTATCATATGCCAAGTACGCCCCCTATTGACGTCAATGACGGTA
AATGGCCCGCCTGGCATTATGCCCAGTACATGACCTTATGGGACTTTCCTACTTGGCAGTACATCTACGT
ATTAGTCATCGCTATTACCATGGTGATGCGGTTTTGGCAGTACATCAATGGGCGTGGATAGCGGTTTGAC
TCACGGGGATTTCCAAGTCTCCACCCCATTGACGTCAATGGGAGTTTGTTTTGGCACCAAAATCAACGGG
ACTTTCCAAAATGTCGTAACAACTCCGCCCCATTGACGCAAATGGGCGGTAGGCGTGTACGGTGGGAGGT
CTATATAAGCAGAGCTCTCCCTATCAGTGATAGAGATCTCCCTATCAGTGATAGAGATCGTCGACGAGCT
CGTTTAGTGAACCGTCAGATCGCCTGGAGACGCCATCCACGCTGTTTTGACCTCCATAGAAGACACCGGG
ACCGATCCAGCCTCCGGACTCTAGCGTTTAAACTTAAGCTTCCACCATGGTGAGCAAGGGCGAGGAGCTG
TTCACCGGGGTGGTGCCCATCCTGGTCGAGCTGGACGGCGACGTAAACGGCCACAAGTTCAGCGTGTCCG
GCGAGGGCGAGGGCGATGCCACCTACGGCAAGCTGACCCTGAAGTTCATCTGCACCACCGGCAAGCTGCC
CGTGCCCTGGCCCACCCTCGTGACCACCCTGACCTACGGCGTGCAGTGCTTCAGCCGCTACCCCGACCAC
ATGAAGCAGCACGACTTCTTCAAGTCCGCCATGCCCGAAGGCTACGTCCAGGAGCGCACCATCTTCTTCA
AGGACGACGGCAACTACAAGACCCGCGCCGAGGTGAAGTTCGAGGGCGACACCCTGGTGAACCGCATCGA
GCTGAAGGGCATCGACTTCAAGGAGGACGGCAACATCCTGGGGCACAAGCTGGAGTACAACTACAACAGC
CACAACGTCTATATCATGGCCGACAAGCAGAAGAACGGCATCAAGGTGAACTTCAAGATCCGCCACAACA
TCGAGGACGGCAGCGTGCAGCTCGCCGACCACTACCAGCAGAACACCCCCATCGGCGACGGCCCCGTGCT
GCTGCCCGACAACCACTACCTGAGCACCCAGTCCGCCCTGAGCAAAGACCCCAACGAGAAGCGCGATCAC
ATGGTCCTGCTGGAGTTCGTGACCGCCGCCGGGATCACTCTCGGCATGGACGAGCTGTACAAGAAGCTTG
GTACCATGGCGGAGCCTGTGGGGAAGCGGGGCCGCTGGTCCGGAGGTAGCGGTGCCGGCCGAGGGGGTCG
GGGCGGCTGGGGCGGTCGGGGCCGGCGTCCTCGGGCCCAGCGGTCTCCATCCCGGGGCACGCTGGACGTA
GTGTCTGTGGACTTGGTCACCGACAGCGATGAGGAAATTCTGGAGGTCGCCACCGCTCGCGGTGCCGCGG
ACGAGGTTGAGGTGGAGCCCCCGGAGCCCCCGGGGCCGGTCGCGTCCCGGGATAACAGCAACAGTGACAG
CGAAGGGGAGGACAGGCGGCCCGCAGGACCCCCGCGGGAGCCGGTCAGGCGGCGGCGGCGGCTGGTGCTG
GATCCGGGGGAGGCGCCGCTGGTTCCGGTGTACTCGGGGAAGGTTAAAAGCAGCCTTCGCCTTATCCCAG
ATGATCTATCCCTCCTGAAACTCTACCCTCCAGGGGATGAGGAAGAGGCAGAGCTGGCAGATTCGAGTGG
TCTCTACCATGAGGGCTCCCCATCACCAGGCTCTCCCTGGAAGACAAAGCTGAGGACTAAGGATAAAGAA
GAGAAGAAAAAGACAGAGTTTCTGGATCTGGACAACTCTCCTCTGTCCCCACCTTCACCAAGGACCAAAA
GCAGAACGCATACTCGGGCACTCAAGAAGTTAAGTGAGGTGAACAAGCGCCTCCAGGATCTCCGTTCCTG
TCTGAGCCCCAAGCCACCTCAGGGTCAAGAGCAACAGGGCCAAGAGGATGAAGTGGTCTTGGTGGAAGGG
CCCACCCTCCCAACAAGTTCTCCAGAGGCCACAGAGACGTCCCAACAGCTCCAGCTCCGGGTGCAGGGAA
AGGAGAAACACCAGACACTGGAAGTCTCACTGTCTCGAGATTCCCCTCTAAAGACCCTCATGTCCCACTA
TGAGGAGGCCATGGGACTGTCGGGACGGAAGCTCTCCTTCTTCTTTGATGGGACAAAGCTTTCAGGCAGG
GAGCTGCCAGCTGACCTGGGCATGGAATCTGGGGACCTCATTGAGGTCTGGGGCTGAGCGGCCGCTCGAG
TCTAGAGGGCCCGTTTAAACCCGCTGATCAGCCTCGACTGTGCCTTCTAGTTGCCAGCCATCTGTTGTTT
GCCCCTCCCCCGTGCCTTCCTTGACCCTGGAAGGTGCCACTCCCACTGTCCTTTCCTAATAAAATGAGGA
AATTGCATCGCATTGTCTGAGTAGGTGTCATTCTATTCTGGGGGGTGGGGTGGGGCAGGACAGCAAGGGG
GAGGATTGGGAAGACAATAGCAGGCATGCTGGGGATGCGGTGGGCTCTATGGCTTCTGAGGCGGAAAGAA
CCAGCTGGGGCTCTAGGGGGTATCCCC
[124 nt withheld, positions 3388-3511]
C
[91 nt withheld, positions 3513-3603]
AGGGTGATGGTTCACGTACCTAGAAGTTCCTATTCCGAAGTTCCTATTCTCTAGAAAGTATAGGAACTTC
CTTGGCCAAAAAGCCTGAACTCACCGCGACGTCTGTCGAGAAGTTTCTGATCGAAAAGTTCGACAGCGTC
TCCGACCTGATGCAGCTCTCGGAGGGCGAAGAATCTCGTGCTTTCAGCTTCGATGTAGGAGGGCGTGGAT
ATGTCCTGCGGGTAAATAGCTGCGCCGATGGTTTCTACAAAGATCGTTATGTTTATCGGCACTTTGCATC
GGCCGCGCTCCCGATTCCGGAAGTGCTTGACATTGGGGAATTCAGCGAGAGCCTGACCTATTGCATCTCC
CGCCGTGCACAGGGTGTCACGTTGCAAGACCTGCCTGAAACCGAACTGCCCGCTGTTCTGCAGCCGGTCG
CGGAGGCCATGGATGCGATCGCTGCGGCCGATCTTAGCCAGACGAGCGGGTTCGGCCCATTCGGACCGCA
AGGAATCGGTCAATACACTACATGGCGTGATTTCATATGCGCGATTGCTGATCCCCATGTGTATCACTGG
CAAACTGTGATGGACGACACCGTCAGTGCGTCCGTCGCGCAGGCTCTCGATGAGCTGATGCTTTGGGCCG
AGGACTGCCCCGAAGTCCGGCACCTCGTGCACGCGGATTTCGGCTCCAACAATGTCCTGACGGACAATGG
CCGCATAACAGCGGTCATTGACTGGAGCGAGGCGATGTTCGGGGATTCCCAATACGAGGTCGCCAACATC
TTCTTCTGGAGGCCGTGGTTGGCTTGTATGGAGCAGCAGACGCGCTACTTCGAGCGGAGGCATCCGGAGC
TTGCAGGATCGCCGCGGCTCCGGGCGTATATGCTCCGCATTGGTCTTGACCAACTCTATCAGAGCTTGGT
TGACGGCAATTTCGATGATGCAGCTTGGGCGCAGGGTCGATGCGACGCAATCGTCCGATCCGGAGCCGGG
ACTGTCGGGCGTACACAAATCGCCCGCAGAAGCGCGGCCGTCTGGACCGATGGCTGTGTAGAAGTACTCG
CCGATAGTGGAAACCGACGCCCCAGCACTCGTCCGAGGGCAAAGGAATAGCACGTACTACGAGATTTCGA
TTCCACCGCCGCCTTCTATGAAAGGTTGGGCTTCGGAATCGTTTTCCGGGACGCCGGCTGGATGATCCTC
CAGCGCGGGGATCTCATGCTGGAGTTCTTCGCCCACCCCAACTTGTTTATTGCAGCTTATAATGGTTACA
AATAAAGCAATAGCATCACAAATTTCACAAATAAAGCATTTTTTTCACTGCATTCTAGTTGTGGTTTGTC
CAAACTCATCAATGTATCTTATCATGTCTGTATACCGTCGACCTCTAGCTAGAGCTTGGCGTAATCATGG
TCATAGCTGTTTCCTGTGTGAAATTGTTATCCGCTCACAATTCCACACAACATACGAGCCGGAAGCATAA
AGTGTAAAGCCTGGGGTGCCTAATGAGTGAGCTAACTCACATTAATTGCGTTGCGCTCACTGCCCGCTTT
CCAGTCGGGAAACCTGTCGTGCCAGCTGCATTAATGAATCGGCCAACGCGCGGGGAGAGGCGGTTTGCGT
ATTGGGCGCTCTTCCGCTTCCTCGCTCACTGACTCGCTGCGCTCGGTCGTTCGGCTGCGGCGAGCGGTAT
CAGCTCACTCAAAGGCGGTAATACGGTTATCCACAGAATCAGGGGATAACGCAGGAAAGAACATGTGAGC
AAAAGGCCAGCAAAAGGCCAGGAACCGTAAAAAGGCCGCGTTGCTGGCGTTTTTCCATAGGCTCCGCCCC
CCTGACGAGCATCACAAAAATCGACGCTCAAGTCAGAGGTGGCGAAACCCGACAGGACTATAAAGATACC
AGGCGTTTCCCCCTGGAAGCTCCCTCGTGCGCTCTCCTGTTCCGACCCTGCCGCTTACCGGATACCTGTC
CGCCTTTCTCCCTTCGGGAAGCGTGGCGCTTTCTCATAGCTCACGCTGTAGGTATCTCAGTTCGGTGTAG
GTCGTTCGCTCCAAGCTGGGCTGTGTGCACGAACCCCCCGTTCAGCCCGACCGCTGCGCCTTATCCGGTA
ACTATCGTCTTGAGTCCAACCCGGTAAGACACGACTTATCGCCACTGGCAGCAGCCACTGGTAACAGGAT
TAGCAGAGCGAGGTATGTAGGCGGTGCTACAGAGTTCTTGAAGTGGTGGCCTAACTACGGCTACACTAGA
AGAACAGTATTTGGTATCTGCGCTCTGCTGAAGCCAGTTACCTTCGGAAAAAGAGTTGGTAGCTCTTGAT
CCGGCAAACAAACCACCGCTGGTAGCGGTGGTTTTTTTGTTTGCAAGCAGCAGATTACGCGCAGAAAAAA
AGGATCTCAAGAAGATCCTTTGATCTTTTCTACGGGGTCTGACGCTCAGTGGAACGAAAACTCACGTTAA
GGGATTTTGGTCATGAGATTATCAAAAAGGATCTTCACCTAGATCCTTTTAAATTAAAAATGAAGTTTTA
AATCAATCTAAAGTATATATGAGTAAACTTGGTCTGACAGTTACCAATGCTTAATCAGTGAGGCACCTAT
CTCAGCGATCTGTCTATTTCGTTCATCCATAGTTGCCTGACTCCCCGTCGTGTAGATAACTACGATACGG
GAGGGCTTACCATCTGGCCCCAGTGCTGCAATGATACCGCGAGACCCACGCTCACCGGCTCCAGATTTAT
CAGCAATAAACCAGCCAGCCGGAAGGGCCGAGCGCAGAAGTGGTCCTGCAACTTTATCCGCCTCCATCCA
GTCTATTAATTGTTGCCGGGAAGCTAGAGTAAGTAGTTCGCCAGTTAATAGTTTGCGCAACGTTGTTGCC
ATTGCTACAGGCATCGTGGTGTCACGCTCGTCGTTTGGTATGGCTTCATTCAGCTCCGGTTCCCAACGAT
CAAGGCGAGTTACATGATCCCCCATGTTGTGCAAAAAAGCGGTTAGCTCCTTCGGTCCTCCGATCGTTGT
CAGAAGTAAGTTGGCCGCAGTGTTATCACTCATGGTTATGGCAGCACTGCATAATTCTCTTACTGTCATG
CCATCCGTAAGATGCTTTTCTGTGACTGGTGAGTACTCAACCAAGTCATTCTGAGAATAGTGTATGCGGC
GACCGAGTTGCTCTTGCCCGGCGTCAATACGGGATAATACCGCGCCACATAGCAGAACTTTAAAAGTGCT
CATCATTGGAAAACGTTCT
